>Addgene plasmid #182565 | PX552-mScn8a-HaloTag-V5-EF1-sfGFP | addgene full sequence | sequence record 357891 | Addgene NGS Result
TCACATGTCCTGCAGGCAGCTGCGCGCTCGCTCGCTCACTGAGGCCGCCCGGGCGTCGGGCGACCTTTGG
TCGCCCGGCCTCAGTGAGCGAGCGAGCGCGCAGAGAGGGAGTGGCCAACTCCATCACTAGGGGTTCCTGC
GGCCGCACGCGTGAGGGCCTATTTCCCATGATTCCTTCATATTTGCATATACGATACAAGGCTGTTAGAG
AGATAATTGGAATTAATTTGACTGTAAACACAAAGATATTAGTACAAAATACGTGACGTAGAAAGTAATA
ATTTCTTGGGTAGTTTGCAGTTTTAAAATTATGTTTTAAAATGGACTATCATATGCTTACCGTAACTTGA
AAGTATTTCGATTTCTTGGCTTTATATATCTTGTGGAAAGGACGAAACACCCCGACAAGGAGAAGCAGCA
GGTTTTAGAGCTAGAAATAGCAAGTTAAAATAAGGCTAGTCCGTTATCAACTTGAAAAAGTGGCACCGAG
TCGGTGCTTTTTTTCTAGTACCGGTCCGCTGCTGCTTCTCCTTGTCGGTTCTGGATCGGGTGAGGATCTG
TACTTTCAGAGCGATAACGATGGATCCGAAATCGGTACTGGCTTTCCATTCGACCCCCATTATGTGGAAG
TCCTGGGCGAGCGCATGCACTACGTCGATGTTGGTCCGCGCGATGGCACCCCTGTGCTGTTCCTGCACGG
TAACCCGACCTCCTCCTACGTGTGGCGCAACATCATCCCGCATGTTGCACCGACCCATCGCTGCATTGCT
CCAGACCTGATCGGTATGGGCAAATCCGACAAACCAGACCTGGGTTATTTCTTCGACGACCACGTCCGCT
TCATGGATGCCTTCATCGAAGCCCTGGGTCTGGAAGAGGTCGTCCTGGTCATTCACGACTGGGGCTCCGC
TCTGGGTTTCCACTGGGCCAAGCGCAATCCAGAGCGCGTCAAAGGTATTGCATTTATGGAGTTCATCCGC
CCTATCCCGACCTGGGACGAATGGCCAGAATTTGCCCGCGAGACCTTCCAGGCCTTCCGCACCACCGACG
TCGGCCGCAAGCTGATCATCGATCAGAACGTTTTTATCGAGGGTACGCTGCCGATGGGTGTCGTCCGCCC
GCTGACTGAAGTCGAGATGGACCATTACCGCGAGCCGTTCCTGAATCCTGTTGACCGCGAGCCACTGTGG
CGCTTCCCAAACGAGCTGCCAATCGCCGGTGAGCCAGCGAACATCGTCGCGCTGGTCGAAGAATACATGG
ACTGGCTGCACCAGTCCCCTGTCCCGAAGCTGCTGTTCTGGGGCACCCCAGGCGTTCTGATCCCACCGGC
CGAAGCCGCTCGCCTGGCCAAAAGCCTGCCTAACTGCAAGGCTGTGGACATCGGCCCGGGTCTGAATCTG
CTGCAAGAAGACAACCCGGACCTGATCGGCAGCGAGATCGCGCGCTGGCTGTCTACTCTGGAGATTTCCG
GTGGGAAGCCTATACCCAATCCTCTCCTGGGGTTGGACAGCACCGGCTCAGGTAGCGGCCCGCTGCTGCT
TCTCCTTGTCGGTCTAGACCAAGGATCTGCGATCGCTCCGGTGCCCGTCAGTGGGCAGAGCGCACATCGC
CCACAGTCCCCGAGAAGTTGGGGGGAGGGGTCGGCAATTCGCTCCGGTGCCCGTCAGTGGGCAGAGCGCA
CATCGCCCACAGTCCCCGAGAAGTTGGGGGGAGGGGTCGGCAATTGAACGGGTGCCTAGAGAAGGTGGCG
CGGGGTAAACTGGGAAAGTGATGTCGTGTACTGGCTCCGCCTTTTTCCCGAGGGTGGGGGAGAACCGTAT
ATAAGTGCAGTAGTCGCCGTGAACGTTCTTTTTCGCAACGGGTTTGCCGCCAGAACACAGCTGAAGCTTC
GAGGGGCTCGCATCTCTCCTTCACGCGCCCGCCGCCCTACCTGAGGCCGCCATCCACGCCGGTTGAGTCG
CGTTCTGCCGCCTCCCGCCTGTGGTGCCTCCTGAACTGCGTCCGCCGTCTAGGTAAGTTTAAAGCTCAGG
TCGAGACCGGGCCTTTGTCCGGCGCTCCCTTGGAGCCTACCTAGACTCAGCCGGCTCTCCACGCTTTGCC
TGACCCTGCTTGCTCAACTCTACGTCTTTGTTTCGTTTTCTGTTCTGCGCCGTTACAGATCCAAGCTGTG
ACCGGGTACCGCCACCATGAAAGGAGAAGAACTTTTCACTGGAGTTGTCCCAATTCTTGTTGAATTAGAT
GGTGATGTTAATGGGCACAAATTTTCTGTCCGTGGAGAGGGTGAAGGTGATGCTACAAACGGAAAACTCA
CCCTTAAATTTATTTGCACTACTGGAAAACTACCTGTTCCGTGGCCAACACTTGTCACTACTCTGACCTA
TGGTGTTCAATGCTTTTCCCGTTATCCGGATCACATGAAACGGCATGACTTTTTCAAGAGTGCCATGCCC
GAAGGTTATGTACAGGAACGCACTATATCTTTCAAAGATGACGGGACCTACAAGACGCGTGCTGAAGTCA
AGTTTGAAGGTGATACCCTTGTTAATCGTATCGAGTTAAAGGGTATTGATTTTAAAGAAGATGGAAACAT
TCTTGGACACAAACTCGAGTACAACTTTAACTCACACAATGTATACATCACGGCAGACAAACAAAAGAAT
GGAATCAAAGCTAACTTCAAAATTCGCCACAACGTTGAAGATGGTTCCGTTCAACTAGCAGACCATTATC
AACAAAATACTCCAATTGGCGATGGCCCTGTCCTTTTACCAGACAACCATTACCTGTCGACACAATCTGT
CCTTTCGAAAGATCCCAACGAAAAGCGTGACCACATGGTCCTTCTTGAGTTTGTAACTGCTGCTGGGATT
ACACATGGCATGGATGAGCTCTACAAATAAGAATTCGATATCAAGCTTATCGATACCGAGCGCTGCTCGA
GAGATCTACGGGTGGCATCCCTGTGACCCCTCCCCAGTGCCTCTCCTGGCCCTGGAAGTTGCCACTCCAG
TGCCCACCAGCCTTGTCCTAATAAAATTAAGTTGCATCATTTTGTCTGACTAGGTGTCCTTCTATAATAT
TATGGGGTGGAGGGGGGTGGTATGGAGCAAGGGGCAAGTTGGGAAGACAACCTGTAGGGCCTGCGGGGTC
TATTGGGAACCAAGCTGGAGTGCAGTGGCACAATCTTGGCTCACTGCAATCTCCGCCTCCTGGGTTCAAG
CGATTCTCCTGCCTCAGCCTCCCGAGTTGTTGGGATTCCAGGCATGCATGACCAGGCTCAGCTAATTTTT
GTTTTTTTGGTAGAGACGGGGTTTCACCATATTGGCCAGGCTGGTCTCCAACTCCTAATCTCAGGTGATC
TACCCACCTTGGCCTCCCAAATTGCTGGGATTACAGGCGTGAACCACTGCTCCCTTCCCTGTCCTTCTGA
TTTTGTAGGTAACCACGTGCGGACCGAGCGGCCGCAGGAACCCCTAGTGATGGAGTTGGCCACTCCCTCT
CTGCGCGCTCGCTCGCTCACTGAGGCCGGGCGACCAAAGGTCGCCCGACGCCCGGGCTTTGCCCGGGCGG
CCTCAGTGAGCGAGCGAGCGCGCAGCTGCCTGCAGGGGCGCCTGATGCGGTATTTTCTCCTTACGCATCT
GTGCGGTATTTCACACCGCATA
[95 nt withheld, positions 3663-3757]
T
[46 nt withheld, positions 3759-3804]
C
[141 nt withheld, positions 3806-3946]
CCTTTGACGTTGGAGTCCACGTTCTTT
[37 nt withheld, positions 3974-4010]
ACTCTATCTCGGGCTATTCTTTTGATTTATAAGGGATTTTGCCGATTTCGGTCTATTGGTTAAAAAATGA
GCTGATTTAACAAAAATTTAACGCGAATTTTAACAAAATATTAACGTTTACAATTTTATGGTGCACTCTC
AGTACAATCTGCTCTGATGCCGCATAGTTAAGCCAGCCCCGACACCCGCCAACACCCGCTGACGCGCCCT
GACGGGCTTGTCTGCTCCCGGCATCCGCTTACAGACAAGCTGTGACCGTCTCCGGGAGCTGCATGTGTCA
GAGGTTTTCACCGTCATCACCGAAACGCGCGAGACGAAAGGGCCTCGTGATACGCCTATTTTTATAGGTT
AATGTCATGATAATAATGGTTTCTTAGACGTCAGGTGGCACTTTTCGGGGAAATGTGCGCGGAACCCCTA
TTTGTTTATTTTTCTAAATACATTCAAATATGTATCCGCTCATGAGACAATAACCCTGATAAATGCTTCA
ATAATATTGAAAAAGGAAGAGTATGAGTATTCAACATTTCCGTGTCGCCCTTATTCCCTTTTTTGCGGCA
TTTTGCCTTCCTGTTTTTGCTCACCCAGAAACGCTGGTGAAAGTAAAAGATGCTGAAGATCAGTTGGGTG
CACGAGTGGGTTACATCGAACTGGATCTCAACAGCGGTAAGATCCTTGAGAGTTTTCGCCCCGAAGAACG
TTTTCCAATGATGAGCACTTTTAAAGTTCTGCTATGTGGCGCGGTATTATCCCGTATTGACGCCGGGCAA
GAGCAACTCGGTCGCCGCATACACTATTCTCAGAATGACTTGGTTGAGTACTCACCAGTCACAGAAAAGC
ATCTTACGGATGGCATGACAGTAAGAGAATTATGCAGTGCTGCCATAACCATGAGTGATAACACTGCGGC
CAACTTACTTCTGACAACGATCGGAGGACCGAAGGAGCTAACCGCTTTTTTGCACAACATGGGGGATCAT
GTAACTCGCCTTGATCGTTGGGAACCGGAGCTGAATGAAGCCATACCAAACGACGAGCGTGACACCACGA
TGCCTGTAGCAATGGCAACAACGTTGCGCAAACTATTAACTGGCGAACTACTTACTCTAGCTTCCCGGCA
ACAATTAATAGACTGGATGGAGGCGGATAAAGTTGCAGGACCACTTCTGCGCTCGGCCCTTCCGGCTGGC
TGGTTTATTGCTGATAAATCTGGAGCCGGTGAGCGTGGGTCTCGCGGTATCATTGCAGCACTGGGGCCAG
ATGGTAAGCCCTCCCGTATCGTAGTTATCTACACGACGGGGAGTCAGGCAACTATGGATGAACGAAATAG
ACAGATCGCTGAGATAGGTGCCTCACTGATTAAGCATTGGTAACTGTCAGACCAAGTTTACTCATATATA
CTTTAGATTGATTTAAAACTTCATTTTTAATTTAAAAGGATCTAGGTGAAGATCCTTTTTGATAATCTCA
TGACCAAAATCCCTTAACGTGAGTTTTCGTTCCACTGAGCGTCAGACCCCGTAGAAAAGATCAAAGGATC
TTCTTGAGATCCTTTTTTTCTGCGCGTAATCTGCTGCTTGCAAACAAAAAAACCACCGCTACCAGCGGTG
GTTTGTTTGCCGGATCAAGAGCTACCAACTCTTTTTCCGAAGGTAACTGGCTTCAGCAGAGCGCAGATAC
CAAATACTGTTCTTCTAGTGTAGCCGTAGTTAGGCCACCACTTCAAGAACTCTGTAGCACCGCCTACATA
CCTCGCTCTGCTAATCCTGTTACCAGTGGCTGCTGCCAGTGGCGATAAGTCGTGTCTTACCGGGTTGGAC
TCAAGACGATAGTTACCGGATAAGGCGCAGCGGTCGGGCTGAACGGGGGGTTCGTGCACACAGCCCAGCT
TGGAGCGAACGACCTACACCGAACTGAGATACCTACAGCGTGAGCTATGAGAAAGCGCCACGCTTCCCGA
AGGGAGAAAGGCGGACAGGTATCCGGTAAGCGGCAGGGTCGGAACAGGAGAGCGCACGAGGGAGCTTCCA
GGGGGAAACGCCTGGTATCTTTATAGTCCTGTCGGGTTTCGCCACCTCTGACTTGAGCGTCGATTTTTGT
GATGCTCGTCAGGGGGGCGGAGCCTATGGAAAAACGCCAGCAACGCGGCCTTTTTACGGTTCCTGGCCTT
TTGCTGGCCTTTTGC
Features (pLannotate 1.2.2; 20 found; start..end, strand, type, name):
     20..47      +  repeat_region  AAV2 ITR (fragment): inverted terminal repeat of adeno-associated virus serotype 2 inverted
     76..103     +  repeat_region  AAV2 ITR (fragment): inverted terminal repeat of adeno-associated virus serotype 2 inverted
    153..393     +  promoter       U6 promoter: RNA polymerase III promoter for human U6 snRNA
    422..497     +  misc_RNA       gRNA scaffold: guide RNA scaffold for the Streptococcus pyogenes CRISPR/Cas9 system
    552..572     +  CDS            TEV site: tobacco etch virus (TEV) protease recognition and cleavage site
    588..1471    +  CDS            HaloTag® (fragment): modified bacterial dehalogenase that forms covalent bonds with chloroalkane derivatives
   1593..1649    +  promoter       EF-1α core promoter (fragment): core promoter for human elongation factor EF-1α
   1669..1880    +  promoter       EF-1α core promoter: core promoter for human elongation factor EF-1α
   1893..2161    +  LTR            5' LTR (truncated): truncated 5' long terminal repeat (LTR) from human T-cell leukemia virus (HTLV) type 1
   2190..2897    +  CDS            Superfolder GFP: Superfolder GFP is a basic (constitutively fluorescent) green fluorescent protein published in 2005, derived from Aequorea victoria. It is reported to be a very rapidly-maturing weak dimer.
   2901..2928    +  misc_feature   MCS (fragment): pBluescript multiple cloning site
   2950..3426    +  polyA_signal   hGH poly(A) signal: human growth hormone polyadenylation signal
   3466..3606    +  repeat_region  AAV2 ITR: inverted terminal repeat of adeno-associated virus serotype 2 inverted
   3611..3662    -  misc_feature   bom (fragment): basis of mobility region from pBR322
   3681..4136    +  rep_origin     f1 ori (sequence partly withheld): f1 bacteriophage origin of replication; arrow indicates direction of (+) strand synthesis
   4137..4186    -  misc_feature   bom (fragment): basis of mobility region from pBR322
   4288..4323    -  CDS            rop (fragment): Rop protein, which maintains plasmids at low copy number; rop
   4418..4522    +  promoter       AmpR promoter: bla
   4523..5383    +  CDS            AmpR: β-lactamase; bla; confers resistance to ampicillin, carbenicillin, and related antibiotics
   5554..6142    +  rep_origin     ori: high-copy-number ColE1/pMB1/pBR322/pUC origin of replication
