[The description below was written by a language model from this plasmid's Addgene catalogue record and pLannotate feature annotations shown in this document.]
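Description:
PX552-mScn8a-HaloTag-V5-EF1-sfGFP is an AAV transfer plasmid built on the PX552 CRISPR backbone, designed to knock a HaloTag-V5 tag into the C-terminus of mouse Nav1.6, the voltage-gated sodium channel encoded by Scn8a. It is maintained in bacteria through a high-copy ColE1/pUC-type origin with ampicillin selection (AmpR under its own promoter), and it also carries an f1 phage origin. AAV2 inverted terminal repeats bracket the payload so that it can be packaged into recombinant AAV. The left ITR is annotated only as short fragments, while the right one is detected in full.

Between the ITRs sit two functional units. First, a human U6 RNA polymerase III promoter drives a guide RNA against mouse Scn8a fused to the Streptococcus pyogenes Cas9 scaffold. This is followed directly by the promoterless donor DNA, in which the annotation finds a TEV protease cleavage site preceding the HaloTag coding sequence. The V5 epitope named in the record was not picked up as a separate feature. The feature table shows no Cas9 gene, so the nuclease must be supplied separately, and the record does not state the integration mechanism or any homology arms. Second, an EF-1α core promoter combined with an HTLV-1 5' LTR segment drives superfolder GFP, terminated by the human growth hormone polyadenylation signal, which marks transduced or transfected cells.

Once inserted, the HaloTag allows covalent labelling of endogenous Nav1.6 with chloroalkane dye ligands, and V5 allows antibody detection. These tags suit studies of the localisation and dynamics of the channel expressed from its native locus.
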