Addgene plasmid #182565: PX552-mScn8a-HaloTag-V5-EF1-sfGFP
Purpose: For mouse Nav1.6 knockin with HaloTag-V5 at the C-terminal
Depositing lab: James Zhe Liu. Depositing organization: HHMI, Janelia Research Campus. Publication: Direct Observation of Compartment-Specific Localization and Dynamics of Voltage-Gated Sodium Channels. Liu H, Wang HG, Pitt GS, Liu ZJ. J Neurosci. 2022 Jun 6;42(28):5482-98. doi: 10.1523/JNEUROSCI.0086-22.2022. PubMed 35672149.
Backbone
  Vector backbone: PX552
  Vector type: AAV, CRISPR
Growth in bacteria
  Bacterial resistance: Ampicillin, 100 μg/mL
  Growth temperature: 37°C
  Growth strain: NEB Stable
  Copy number: Unknown
Gene/Insert 1
  Gene/Insert name: mouse Scn8a gRNA and HaloTag-V5 donor DNA
  Species: M. musculus (mouse)
  GenBank ID: NM_001077499.2
  Promoter: U6
  Cloning method: Restriction Enzyme; 5′ cloning site AgeI (not destroyed); 3′ cloning site XbaI (not destroyed)
  Sequencing primers: 5′ TTCTTGGGTAGTTTGCAGTTTT
Gene/Insert 2
  Gene/Insert name: sfGFP
  Insert size (bp): 708
  Promoter: EF1
  Cloning method: Restriction Enzyme; 5′ cloning site KpnI (not destroyed); 3′ cloning site EcoRI (not destroyed)
  Sequencing primers: 5′ CCTACCTAGACTCAGC; 3′ CCGCAGGCCCTACAGGTTG
Terms and licenses: Academic/Nonprofit Terms; Industry Terms: Not Available to Industry
How to cite: PX552-mScn8a-HaloTag-V5-EF1-sfGFP was a gift from James Zhe Liu (Addgene plasmid # 182565 ; http://n2t.net/addgene:182565 ; RRID:Addgene_182565)
